>Addgene plasmid #61058 | pcDNA4TO-24xGCN4_v4-sfGFP | addgene full sequence | sequence record 266750 | Addgene NGS Result
GACATTGATTATTGACTAGTTATTAATAGTAATCAATTACGGGGTCATTAGTTCATAGCCCATATATGGA
GTTCCGCGTTACATAACTTACGGTAAATGGCCCGCCTGGCTGACCGCCCAACGACCCCCGCCCATTGACG
TCAATAATGACGTATGTTCCCATAGTAACGCCAATAGGGACTTTCCATTGACGTCAATGGGTGGAGTATT
TACGGTAAACTGCCCACTTGGCAGTACATCAAGTGTATCATATGCCAAGTACGCCCCCTATTGACGTCAA
TGACGGTAAATGGCCCGCCTGGCATTATGCCCAGTACATGACCTTATGGGACTTTCCTACTTGGCAGTAC
ATCTACGTATTAGTCATCGCTATTACCATGGTGATGCGGTTTTGGCAGTACATCAATGGGCGTGGATAGC
GGTTTGACTCACGGGGATTTCCAAGTCTCCACCCCATTGACGTCAATGGGAGTTTGTTTTGGCACCAAAA
TCAACGGGACTTTCCAAAATGTCGTAACAACTCCGCCCCATTGACGCAAATGGGCGGTAGGCGTGTACGG
TGGGAGGTCTATATAAGCAGAGCTCTCCCTATCAGTGATAGAGATCTCCCTATCAGTGATAGAGATCGTC
GACGAGCTCGTTTAGTGAACCGTCAGATCGCCTGGAGACGCCATCCACGCTGTTTTGACCTCCATAGAAG
ACACCGGGACCGATCCAGCCTCCGGACTCTAGCGTTTAAACTTAAGCTTGCCACCATGGGCGCCATCATA
CACGCGGCCGCAATCATCGGTCCGGGTGGATCTGGAGGTGGAGGTTCTGGAGGAGAAGAACTTTTGAGCA
AGAATTATCATCTTGAGAACGAAGTGGCTCGTCTTAAGAAAGGTTCTGGCAGTGGAGAAGAACTGCTTTC
AAAGAATTACCACCTGGAAAATGAGGTAGCTAGACTGAAAAAGGGGAGCGGAAGTGGGGAGGAGTTGCTG
AGCAAAAATTATCATTTGGAGAACGAAGTAGCACGACTAAAGAAAGGGTCCGGATCGGGTGAGGAGTTAC
TCTCGAAAAATTATCATCTCGAAAACGAAGTGGCTCGGCTAAAAAAGGGCAGTGGTTCTGGAGAAGAGCT
ATTATCTAAAAACTACCACCTCGAAAATGAGGTGGCACGCTTAAAAAAGGGAAGTGGCAGTGGTGAAGAG
CTACTATCCAAGAATTATCATCTTGAGAACGAGGTAGCGCGTTTGAAGAAGGGTTCCGGCTCAGGAGAGG
AACTGCTCTCGAAGAACTATCATCTTGAAAATGAGGTCGCTCGATTAAAAAAGGGATCGGGCAGTGGTGA
GGAACTACTTTCAAAGAATTACCACCTCGAAAACGAAGTAGCTCGATTAAAGAAAGGTTCAGGGTCGGGT
GAAGAATTACTGAGTAAAAATTATCATCTGGAAAATGAGGTAGCGAGACTAAAAAAGGGGAGTGGTTCTG
GCGAAGAGTTGCTATCGAAAAATTATCATCTTGAGAACGAAGTTGCTAGGCTCAAAAAGGGCTCAGGCTC
AGGCGAGGAGTTGCTCTCGAAAAACTACCACTTGGAAAATGAGGTCGCGAGGTTGAAAAAGGGGAGCGGG
TCGGGCGAGGAGTTATTGAGCAAAAACTATCATTTAGAGAACGAAGTCGCGCGCTTAAAGAAAGGCTCGG
GCTCGGGCGAAGAACTCTTATCGAAGAACTACCACCTCGAAAATGAGGTCGCCAGGTTGAAAAAGGGCAG
TGGCAGCGGGGAGGAACTCTTGAGCAAGAACTACCACTTGGAGAATGAGGTCGCGAGATTGAAGAAAGGG
TCGGGGAGCGGCGAGGAATTGCTCAGCAAGAATTATCATTTGGAGAACGAAGTCGCCAGGCTCAAGAAAG
GCTCGGGGTCGGGGGAGGAATTGTTGAGTAAAAACTACCACTTGGAAAATGAAGTCGCCAGGCTCAAAAA
AGGGAGTGGGAGCGGCGAAGAGTTATTGAGCAAAAATTACCACTTGGAGAACGAAGTGGCAAGGCTCAAG
AAAGGGAGCGGCAGCGGGGAGGAGCTCTTATCGAAGAACTACCACTTAGAGAATGAAGTCGCCCGCTTGA
AGAAAGGCTCGGGGAGCGGGGAAGAGCTCTTGAGCAAGAACTACCACTTGGAAAATGAGGTGGCGCGCTT
GAAGAAAGGGAGCGGGAGCGGGGAAGAGTTACTATCTAAGAATTATCATCTCGAGAACGAGGTGGCTCGA
CTAAAGAAGGGCTCCGGCAGTGGGGAGGAACTCCTGTCGAAGAACTATCATCTTGAAAATGAGGTTGCAA
GACTTAAAAAGGGGTCCGGATCAGGTGAGGAACTACTCAGTAAGAATTACCACCTGGAAAACGAAGTTGC
ACGTTTGAAGAAAGGATCAGGATCAGGCGAAGAACTGCTCTCAAAAGATTATCATTTGGAAAATGAGGTT
GCACGTTTAAAAAAGGGAAGTGGCAGTGGTGAGGAACTTCTGTCGAAAAATTATCATCTCGAGAATGAAG
TAGCCCGACTTAAAAAGGGTTCTGGCTCGGGTCAGCGGCCGCACCGGTACCCCGCGGAAAGCGGTAGCAA
AGGAGAAGAACTTTTCACTGGAGTTGTCCCAATTCTTGTTGAATTAGATGGTGATGTTAATGGGCACAAA
TTTTCTGTCCGTGGAGAGGGTGAAGGTGATGCTACAAACGGAAAACTCACCCTTAAATTTATTTGCACTA
CTGGAAAACTACCTGTTCCGTGGCCAACACTTGTCACTACTCTGACCTATGGTGTTCAATGCTTTTCCCG
TTATCCGGATCACATGAAACGGCATGACTTTTTCAAGAGTGCCATGCCCGAAGGTTATGTACAGGAACGC
ACTATATCTTTCAAAGATGACGGGACCTACAAGACGCGTGCTGAAGTCAAGTTTGAAGGTGATACCCTTG
TTAATCGTATCGAGTTAAAGGGTATTGATTTTAAAGAAGATGGAAACATTCTTGGACACAAACTCGAGTA
CAACTTTAACTCACACAATGTATACATCACGGCAGACAAACAAAAGAATGGAATCAAAGCTAACTTCAAA
ATTCGCCACAACGTTGAAGATGGTTCCGTTCAACTAGCAGACCATTATCAACAAAATACTCCAATTGGCG
ATGGCCCTGTCCTTTTACCAGACAACCATTACCTGTCGACACAATCTGTCCTTTCGAAAGATCCCAACGA
AAAGCGTGACCACATGGTCCTTCTTGAGTTTGTAACTGCTGCTGGGATTACACATGGCATGGATGAGCTC
TACAAAGGTTAAACCGGTTGTACAGGTACCGGATCCTAAGGTACCTAATTGCCTAGAAAGGAGCAGACGA
TATGGCGTCGCTCCCTGCAGGTCGACTCTAGAAACCAGCAGAGCATATGGGCTCGCTGGCTGCAGTATTC
CCGGGTTCATTAGATCCTAAGGTACCTAATTGCCTAGAAAGGAGCAGACGATATGGCGTCGCTCCCTGCA
GGTCGACTCTAGAAACCAGCAGAGCATATGGGCTCGCTGGCTGCAGTATTCCCGGGTTCATTAGATCCTA
AGGTACCTAATTGCCTAGAAAGGAGCAGACGATATGGCGTCGCTCCCTGCAGGTCGACTCTAGAAACCAG
CAGAGCATATGGGCTCGCTGGCTGCAGTATTCCCGGGTTCATTAGATCTCGCGAAGGGCGAATTCACGAG
GCGCGCCCGGATCGCGATCGCAATCTTAATTAACTCGAGTCTAGAGGGCCCGTTTAAACCCGCTGATCAG
CCTCGACTGTGCCTTCTAGTTGCCAGCCATCTGTTGTTTGCCCCTCCCCCGTGCCTTCCTTGACCCTGGA
AGGTGCCACTCCCACTGTCCTTTCCTAATAAAATGAGGAAATTGCATCGCATTGTCTGAGTAGGTGTCAT
TCTATTCTGGGGGGTGGGGTGGGGCAGGACAGCAAGGGGGAGGATTGGGAAGACAATAGCAGGCATGCTG
GGGATGCGGTGGGCTCTATGGCTTCTGAGGCGGAAAGAACCAGCTGGGGCTCTAGGGGGTATCCCC
[124 nt withheld, positions 4057-4180]
C
[91 nt withheld, positions 4182-4272]
A
[49 nt withheld, positions 4274-4322]
CCTTTGACGTTGGAGTCCACGTTCTTT
[37 nt withheld, positions 4350-4386]
ACCCTATCTCGGTCTATTCTTTTGATTTATAAGGGATTTTGCCGATTTCGGCCTATTGGTTAAAAAATGA
GCTGATTTAACAAAAATTTAACGCGAATTAATTCTGTGGAATGTGTGTCAGTTAGGGTGTGGAAAGTCCC
CAGGCTCCCCAGCAGGCAGAAGTATGCAAAGCATGCATCTCAATTAGTCAGCAACCAGGTGTGGAAAGTC
CCCAGGCTCCCCAGCAGGCAGAAGTATGCAAAGCATGCATCTCAATTAGTCAGCAACCATAGTCCCGCCC
CTAACTCCGCCCATCCCGCCCCTAACTCCGCCCAGTTCCGCCCATTCTCCGCCCCATGGCTGACTAATTT
TTTTTATTTATGCAGAGGCCGAGGCCGCCTCTGCCTCTGAGCTATTCCAGAAGTAGTGAGGAGGCTTTTT
TGGAGGCCTAGGCTTTTGCAAAAAGCTCCCGGGAGCTTGTATATCCATTTTCGGATCTGATCAGCACGTG
TTGACAATTAATCATCGGCATAGTATATCGGCATAGTATAATACGACAAGGTGAGGAACTAAACCATGGC
CAAGTTGACCAGTGCCGTTCCGGTGCTCACCGCGCGCGACGTCGCCGGAGCGGTCGAGTTCTGGACCGAC
CGGCTCGGGTTCTCCCGGGACTTCGTGGAGGACGACTTCGCCGGTGTGGTCCGGGACGACGTGACCCTGT
TCATCAGCGCGGTCCAGGACCAGGTGGTGCCGGACAACACCCTGGCCTGGGTGTGGGTGCGCGGCCTGGA
CGAGCTGTACGCCGAGTGGTCGGAGGTCGTGTCCACGAACTTCCGGGACGCCTCCGGGCCGGCCATGACC
GAGATCGGCGAGCAGCCGTGGGGGCGGGAGTTCGCCCTGCGCGACCCGGCCGGCAACTGCGTGCACTTCG
TGGCCGAGGAGCAGGACTGACACGTGCTACGAGATTTCGATTCCACCGCCGCCTTCTATGAAAGGTTGGG
CTTCGGAATCGTTTTCCGGGACGCCGGCTGGATGATCCTCCAGCGCGGGGATCTCATGCTGGAGTTCTTC
GCCCACCCCAACTTGTTTATTGCAGCTTATAATGGTTACAAATAAAGCAATAGCATCACAAATTTCACAA
ATAAAGCATTTTTTTCACTGCATTCTAGTTGTGGTTTGTCCAAACTCATCAATGTATCTTATCATGTCTG
TATACCGTCGACCTCTAGCTAGAGCTTGGCGTAATCATGGTCATAGCTGTTTCCTGTGTGAAATTGTTAT
CCGCTCACAATTCCACACAACATACGAGCCGGAAGCATAAAGTGTAAAGCCTGGGGTGCCTAATGAGTGA
GCTAACTCACATTAATTGCGTTGCGCTCACTGCCCGCTTTCCAGTCGGGAAACCTGTCGTGCCAGCTGCA
TTAATGAATCGGCCAACGCGCGGGGAGAGGCGGTTTGCGTATTGGGCGCTCTTCCGCTTCCTCGCTCACT
GACTCGCTGCGCTCGGTCGTTCGGCTGCGGCGAGCGGTATCAGCTCACTCAAAGGCGGTAATACGGTTAT
CCACAGAATCAGGGGATAACGCAGGAAAGAACATGTGAGCAAAAGGCCAGCAAAAGGCCAGGAACCGTAA
AAAGGCCGCGTTGCTGGCGTTTTTCCATAGGCTCCGCCCCCCTGACGAGCATCACAAAAATCGACGCTCA
AGTCAGAGGTGGCGAAACCCGACAGGACTATAAAGATACCAGGCGTTTCCCCCTGGAAGCTCCCTCGTGC
GCTCTCCTGTTCCGACCCTGCCGCTTACCGGATACCTGTCCGCCTTTCTCCCTTCGGGAAGCGTGGCGCT
TTCTCATAGCTCACGCTGTAGGTATCTCAGTTCGGTGTAGGTCGTTCGCTCCAAGCTGGGCTGTGTGCAC
GAACCCCCCGTTCAGCCCGACCGCTGCGCCTTATCCGGTAACTATCGTCTTGAGTCCAACCCGGTAAGAC
ACGACTTATCGCCACTGGCAGCAGCCACTGGTAACAGGATTAGCAGAGCGAGGTATGTAGGCGGTGCTAC
AGAGTTCTTGAAGTGGTGGCCTAACTACGGCTACACTAGAAGAACAGTATTTGGTATCTGCGCTCTGCTG
AAGCCAGTTACCTTCGGAAAAAGAGTTGGTAGCTCTTGATCCGGCAAACAAACCACCGCTGGTAGCGGTG
GTTTTTTTGTTTGCAAGCAGCAGATTACGCGCAGAAAAAAAGGATCTCAAGAAGATCCTTTGATCTTTTC
TACGGGGTCTGACGCTCAGTGGAACGAAAACTCACGTTAAGGGATTTTGGTCATGAGATTATCAAAAAGG
ATCTTCACCTAGATCCTTTTAAATTAAAAATGAAGTTTTAAATCAATCTAAAGTATATATGAGTAAACTT
GGTCTGACAGTTACCAATGCTTAATCAGTGAGGCACCTATCTCAGCGATCTGTCTATTTCGTTCATCCAT
AGTTGCCTGACTCCCCGTCGTGTAGATAACTACGATACGGGAGGGCTTACCATCTGGCCCCAGTGCTGCA
ATGATACCGCGAGACCCACGCTCACCGGCTCCAGATTTATCAGCAATAAACCAGCCAGCCGGAAGGGCCG
AGCGCAGAAGTGGTCCTGCAACTTTATCCGCCTCCATCCAGTCTATTAATTGTTGCCGGGAAGCTAGAGT
AAGTAGTTCGCCAGTTAATAGTTTGCGCAACGTTGTTGCCATTGCTACAGGCATCGTGGTGTCACGCTCG
TCGTTTGGTATGGCTTCATTCAGCTCCGGTTCCCAACGATCAAGGCGAGTTACATGATCCCCCATGTTGT
GCAAAAAAGCGGTTAGCTCCTTCGGTCCTCCGATCGTTGTCAGAAGTAAGTTGGCCGCAGTGTTATCACT
CATGGTTATGGCAGCACTGCATAATTCTCTTACTGTCATGCCATCCGTAAGATGCTTTTCTGTGACTGGT
GAGTACTCAACCAAGTCATTCTGAGAATAGTGTATGCGGCGACCGAGTTGCTCTTGCCCGGCGTCAATAC
GGGATAATACCGCGCCACATAGCAGAACTTTAAAAGTGCTCATCATTGGAAAACGTTCTTCGGGGCGAAA
ACTCTCAAGGATCTTACCGCTGTTGAGATCCAGTTCGATGTAACCCACTCGTGCACCCAACTGATCTTCA
GCATCTTTTACTTTCACCAGCGTTTCTGGGTGAGCAAAAACAGGAAGGCAAAATGCCGCAAAAAAGGGAA
TAAGGGCGACACGGAAATGTTGAATACTCATACTCTTCCTTTTTCAATATTATTGAAGCATTTATCAGGG
TTATTGTCTCATGAGCGGATACATATTTGAATGTATTTAGAAAAATAAACAAATAGGGGTTCCGCGCACA
TTTCCCCGAAAAGTGCCACCTGACGTCGACGGATCGGGAGATCTCCCGATCCCCTATGGTGCACTCTCAG
TACAATCTGCTCTGATGCCGCATAGTTAAGCCAGTATCTGCTCCCTGCTTGTGTGTTGGAGGTCGCTGAG
TAGTGCGCGAGCAAAATTTAAACTACAACAAGGCAAGGCTTGACCGACAATTGCATGAAGAATCTGCTTA
GGGTTAGGCGTTTTGCGCTGCTTCGCGATGTACGGGCCAGATATACGCGTT
Features (pLannotate 1.2.2; 28 found; start..end, strand, type, name):
      1..380     +  enhancer       CMV enhancer: human cytomegalovirus immediate early enhancer
    381..584     +  promoter       CMV promoter: human cytomegalovirus (CMV) immediate early promoter
    586..605     +  promoter       PLtetO-1 promoter (fragment): modified phage lambda PL promoter with tet operator sites (Lutz and Bujard, 1997)
    607..626     +  promoter       PLtetO-1 promoter (fragment): modified phage lambda PL promoter with tet operator sites (Lutz and Bujard, 1997)
    634..667     +  promoter       TRE3GV promoter (fragment): 3rd-generation Tet-responsive promoter that can be activated by binding of Tet-On® 3G, optimized for retroviral and lentiviral vectors
    825..881     +  CDS            GCN4_v4: GCN4 peptide optimized to improve solubility while preserving binding to an scFv-GFP fusion protein (Tanenbaum et al., 2014)
   1199..1222    +  CDS            GCN4_v4 (fragment): GCN4 peptide optimized to improve solubility while preserving binding to an scFv-GFP fusion protein (Tanenbaum et al., 2014)
   1491..1513    +  CDS            GCN4_v4 (fragment): GCN4 peptide optimized to improve solubility while preserving binding to an scFv-GFP fusion protein (Tanenbaum et al., 2014)
   2586..3296    +  CDS            Superfolder GFP: Superfolder GFP is a basic (constitutively fluorescent) green fluorescent protein published in 2005, derived from Aequorea victoria. It is reported to be a very rapidly-maturing weak dimer.
   3374..3392    -  misc_feature   MCS (fragment): pUC18/19 multiple cloning site
   3495..3513    -  misc_feature   MCS (fragment): pUC18/19 multiple cloning site
   3616..3634    -  misc_feature   MCS (fragment): pUC18/19 multiple cloning site
   3787..4011    +  polyA_signal   bGH poly(A) signal: bovine growth hormone polyadenylation signal
   4015..4036    +  promoter       SV40 promoter (fragment): SV40 enhancer and early promoter
   4057..4485    +  rep_origin     f1 ori (sequence partly withheld): f1 bacteriophage origin of replication; arrow indicates direction of (+) strand synthesis
   4499..4828    +  promoter       SV40 promoter: SV40 enhancer and early promoter
   4876..4923    +  promoter       EM7 promoter: synthetic bacterial promoter&nbsp
   4942..5316    +  CDS            BleoR: antibiotic-binding protein; Sh ble from Streptoalloteichus hindustanus; confers resistance to bleomycin, phleomycin, and Zeocin™
   5326..5451    +  CDS            ble (fragment): BLE_KLEPN - Experimental evidence at protein level: Swiss-Prot protein existence level 1. Binding protein with a strong affinity to the bleomycin family of antibiotics. Binds to CL990; an antimitotic-antibiotic compound. From Klebsiella pneumoniae.
   5446..5567    +  polyA_signal   SV40 poly(A) signal: SV40 polyadenylation signal
   5640..5656    -  protein_bind   lac operator: The lac repressor binds to the lac operator to inhibit transcription in E. coli. This inhibition can be relieved by adding lactose or isopropyl-β-D-thiogalactopyranoside (IPTG). lac repressor encoded by lacI
   5664..5694    -  promoter       lac promoter: promoter for the E. coli lac operon
   5709..5730    -  protein_bind   CAP binding site: CAP binding activates transcription in the presence of cAMP. E. coli catabolite activator protein
   5743..5835    -  CDS            lacI (fragment): lac repressor; lacI; The lac repressor binds to the lac operator to inhibit transcription in E. coli. This inhibition can be relieved by adding lactose or isopropyl-β-D-thiogalactopyranoside (IPTG).
   6018..6606    -  rep_origin     ori: high-copy-number ColE1/pMB1/pBR322/pUC origin of replication
   6777..7637    -  CDS            AmpR: β-lactamase; bla; confers resistance to ampicillin, carbenicillin, and related antibiotics
   7638..7742    -  promoter       AmpR promoter: bla
   7801..7853    -  misc_feature   bom (fragment): basis of mobility region from pBR322
