[The description below was written by a language model from this plasmid's Addgene catalogue record and pLannotate feature annotations shown in this document.]
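Description:
pcDNA4TO-24xGCN4_v4-sfGFP is a mammalian expression plasmid of about 8 kb built on the pcDNA4TO backbone. It is maintained in E. coli at high copy through a ColE1/pUC-type origin with ampicillin selection from the β-lactamase gene, and it also carries an f1 phage origin. For selection in mammalian cells, a Zeocin resistance gene (Sh ble) sits behind tandem SV40 early and bacterial EM7 promoters and is followed by an SV40 polyadenylation signal, so the same marker can be expressed in both hosts.

The expression cassette is driven by the CMV immediate early enhancer and promoter. Short tet operator matches lie directly downstream, annotated by the software as fragments of other tet-regulated promoters. This is consistent with the tetracycline-repressible CMV/TetO design of the backbone: expression is constitutive in ordinary cells and becomes tetracycline- or doxycycline-inducible in cells that supply Tet repressor. The open reading frame encodes an array of 24 copies of the GCN4_v4 peptide fused directly to superfolder GFP, and the transcript is terminated by the bGH poly(A) signal. The automated annotation picks up only one full GCN4_v4 unit and two fragments, although the space upstream of sfGFP could accommodate the whole repeat array. GCN4_v4 is the solubility-optimised epitope of the SunTag system, in which each repeat recruits an scFv-GFP fusion protein to amplify signal. Here the scaffold is itself labelled with one covalently attached sfGFP, but the record does not state a specific application beyond this direct fusion. Three short repeated elements between sfGFP and the poly(A) signal are called as cloning-site fragments, and their role is not stated.
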