Addgene plasmid #61058: pcDNA4TO-24xGCN4_v4-sfGFP
Purpose: A direct fusion of sfGFP to the 24xGCN4_v4 peptide array
Depositing lab: Ron Vale. Depositing organization: University of California, San Francisco (UCSF). Publication: A Protein-Tagging System for Signal Amplification in Gene Expression and Fluorescence Imaging. Tanenbaum ME, Gilbert LA, Qi LS, Weissman JS, Vale RD. Cell. 2014 Oct 8. pii: S0092-8674(14)01227-6. doi: 10.1016/j.cell.2014.09.039. PubMed 25307933.
Backbone
  Vector backbone: pcDNA4TO
  Vector type: Mammalian Expression
  Selectable markers: Zeocin
Growth in bacteria
  Bacterial resistance: Ampicillin, 100 μg/mL
  Growth temperature: 37°C
  Growth strain: Top10
  Copy number: High Copy
Gene/Insert
  Gene/Insert name: 24xGCN4_v4 peptide array and sfGFP
Terms and licenses: Academic/Nonprofit Terms; Industry Terms: Not Available to Industry
Depositor comments: For more information, visit http://valelab.ucsf.edu/external/research/suntag.html
How to cite: pcDNA4TO-24xGCN4_v4-sfGFP was a gift from Ron Vale (Addgene plasmid # 61058 ; http://n2t.net/addgene:61058 ; RRID:Addgene_61058)
