>Addgene plasmid #61058 | pcDNA4TO-24xGCN4_v4-sfGFP | depositor partial sequence | sequence record 98992 | ORF
ATGGGCGCCATCATACACGCGGCCGCAATCATCGGTCCGGGTGGATCTGGAGGTGGAGGTTCTGGAGGAG
AAGAACTTTTGAGCAAGAATTATCATCTTGAGAACGAAGTGGCTCGTCTTAAGAAAGGTTCTGGCAGTGG
AGAAGAACTGCTTTCAAAGAATTACCACCTGGAAAATGAGGTAGCTAGACTGAAAAAGGGGAGCGGAAGT
GGGGAGGAGTTGCTGAGCAAAAATTATCATTTGGAGAACGAAGTAGCACGACTAAAGAAAGGGTCCGGAT
CGGGTGAGGAGTTACTCTCGAAAAATTATCATCTCGAAAACGAAGTGGCTCGGCTAAAAAAGGGCAGTGG
TTCTGGAGAAGAGCTATTATCTAAAAACTACCACCTCGAAAATGAGGTGGCACGCTTAAAAAAGGGAAGT
GGCAGTGGTGAAGAGCTACTATCCAAGAATTATCATCTTGAGAACGAGGTAGCGCGTTTGAAGAAGGGTT
CCGGCTCAGGAGAGGAACTGCTCTCGAAGAACTATCATCTTGAAAATGAGGTCGCTCGATTAAAAAAGGG
ATCGGGCAGTGGTGAGGAACTACTTTCAAAGAATTACCACCTCGAAAACGAAGTAGCTCGATTAAAGAAA
GGTTCAGGGTCGGGTGAAGAATTACTGAGTAAAAATTATCATCTGGAAAATGAGGTAGCGAGACTAAAAA
AGGGGAGTGGTTCTGGCGAAGAGTTGCTATCGAAAAATTATCATCTTGAGAACGAAGTTGCTAGGCTCAA
AAAGGGCTCAGGCTCAGGCGAGGAGTTGCTCTCGAAAAACTACCACTTGGAAAATGAGGTCGCGAGGTTG
AAAAAGGGGAGCGGGTCGGGCGAGGAGTTATTGAGCAAAAACTATCATTTAGAGAACGAAGTCGCGCGCT
TAAAGAAAGGCTCGGGCTCGGGCGAAGAACTCTTATCGAAGAACTACCACCTCGAAAATGAGGTCGCCAG
GTTGAAAAAGGGCAGTGGCAGCGGGGAGGAACTCTTGAGCAAGAACTACCACTTGGAGAATGAGGTCGCG
AGATTGAAGAAAGGGTCGGGGAGCGGCGAGGAATTGCTCAGCAAGAATTATCATTTGGAGAACGAAGTCG
CCAGGCTCAAGAAAGGCTCGGGGTCGGGGGAGGAATTGTTGAGTAAAAACTACCACTTGGAAAATGAAGT
CGCCAGGCTCAAAAAAGGGAGTGGGAGCGGCGAAGAGTTATTGAGCAAAAATTACCACTTGGAGAACGAA
GTGGCAAGGCTCAAGAAAGGGAGCGGCAGCGGGGAGGAGCTCTTATCGAAGAACTACCACTTAGAGAATG
AAGTCGCCCGCTTGAAGAAAGGCTCGGGGAGCGGGGAAGAGCTCTTGAGCAAGAACTACCACTTGGAAAA
TGAGGTGGCGCGCTTGAAGAAAGGGAGCGGGAGCGGGGAAGAGTTACTATCTAAGAATTATCATCTCGAG
AACGAGGTGGCTCGACTAAAGAAGGGCTCCGGCAGTGGGGAGGAACTCCTGTCGAAGAACTATCATCTTG
AAAATGAGGTTGCAAGACTTAAAAAGGGGTCCGGATCAGGTGAGGAACTACTCAGTAAGAATTACCACCT
GGAAAACGAAGTTGCACGTTTGAAGAAAGGATCAGGATCAGGCGAAGAACTGCTCTCAAAAGATTATCAT
TTGGAAAATGAGGTTGCACGTTTAAAAAAGGGAAGTGGCAGTGGTGAGGAACTTCTGTCGAAAAATTATC
ATCTCGAGAATGAAGTAGCCCGACTTAAAAAGGGTTCTGGCTCGGGTCAGCGGCCGCACCGGTACCCCGC
GGAAAGCGGTAGCAAAGGAGAAGAACTTTTCACTGGAGTTGTCCCAATTCTTGTTGAATTAGATGGTGAT
GTTAATGGGCACAAATTTTCTGTCCGTGGAGAGGGTGAAGGTGATGCTACAAACGGAAAACTCACCCTTA
AATTTATTTGCACTACTGGAAAACTACCTGTTCCGTGGCCAACACTTGTCACTACTCTGACCTATGGTGT
TCAATGCTTTTCCCGTTATCCGGATCACATGAAACGGCATGACTTTTTCAAGAGTGCCATGCCCGAAGGT
TATGTACAGGAACGCACTATATCTTTCAAAGATGACGGGACCTACAAGACGCGTGCTGAAGTCAAGTTTG
AAGGTGATACCCTTGTTAATCGTATCGAGTTAAAGGGTATTGATTTTAAAGAAGATGGAAACATTCTTGG
ACACAAACTCGAGTACAACTTTAACTCACACAATGTATACATCACGGCAGACAAACAAAAGAATGGAATC
AAAGCTAACTTCAAAATTCGCCACAACGTTGAAGATGGTTCCGTTCAACTAGCAGACCATTATCAACAAA
ATACTCCAATTGGCGATGGCCCTGTCCTTTTACCAGACAACCATTACCTGTCGACACAATCTGTCCTTTC
GAAAGATCCCAACGAAAAGCGTGACCACATGGTCCTTCTTGAGTTTGTAACTGCTGCTGGGATTACACAT
GGCATGGATGAGCTCTACAAAGGTTAA
