>Addgene plasmid #61058 | pcDNA4TO-24xGCN4_v4-sfGFP | addgene partial sequence | sequence record 99903 | CMV-F 5'-CGCAAATGGGCGGTAGGCGTG-3'
GCAGAGCTCTCCCTATCAGTGATAGAGATCTCCCTATCAGTGATAGAGATCGTCGACGAGCTCGTTTAGT
GAACCGTCAGATCGCCTGGAGACGCCATCCACGCTGTTTTGACCTCCATAGAAGACACCGGGACCGATCC
AGCCTCCGGACTCTAGCGTTTAAACTTAAGCTTGCCACCATGGGCGCCATCATACACGCGGCCGCAATCA
TCGGTCCGGGTGGATCTGGAGGTGGAGGTTCTGGAGGAGAAGAACTTTTGAGCAAGAATTATCATCTTGA
GAACGAAGTGGCTCGTCTTAAGAAAGGTTCTGGCAGTGGAGAAGAACTGCTTTCAAAGAATTACCACCTG
GAAAATGAGGTAGCTAGACTGAAAAAGGGGAGCGGAAGTGGGGAGGAGTTGCTGAGCAAAAATTATCATT
TGGAGAACGAAGTAGCACGACTAAAGAAAGGGTCCGGATCGGGTGAGGAGTTACTCTCGAAAAATTATCA
TCTCGAAAACGAAGTGGCTCGGCTAAAAAAGGGCAGTGGTTCTGGAGAAGAGCTATTATCTAAAAACTAC
CACCTCGAAAATGAGGTGGCACGCTTAAAAAAGGGAAGTGGCAGTGGTGAAGAGCTACTATCCAAGAATT
ATCATCTTGAGAACGAGGTAGCGCGTTTGAAGAAGGGTTCCGGCTCAGGAGAGGAACTGCTCTCGAAGAA
CTATCATCTTGAAAATGAGGTCGCTCGATTAAAAAAGGGATCGGGCAGTGGTGAGGAACTACTTTCAAAG
AATTACCACCTCGAAAACGAAGTAGCTCGATTAAAGAAAGGTTCAGGGTCGGGTGAAGAATTACTGAGTA
AAAATTATCATCTGGAAAATGAGGTAGCGAGACT
