>Addgene plasmid #61058 | pcDNA4TO-24xGCN4_v4-sfGFP | addgene partial sequence | sequence record 99904 | GFP-R 5'-CCATCTAATTCAACAAGAATTGGGACAAC-3'
CTATCATTTAGAGAACGAAGTCGCGCGCTTAAAGAAAGGCTCGGGCTCGGGCGAAGAACTCTTATCGAAG
AACTACCACCTCGAAAATGAGGTCGCCAGGTTGAAAAAGGGCAGTGGCAGCGGGGAGGAACTCTTGAGCA
AGAACTACCACTTGGAGAATGAGGTCGCGAGATTGAAGAAAGGGTCGGGGAGCGGCGAGGAATTGCTCAG
CAAGAATTATCATTTGGAGAACGAAGTCGCCAGGCTCAAGAAAGGCTCGGGGTCGGGGGAGGAATTGTTG
AGTAAAAACTACCACTTGGAAAATGAAGTCGCCAGGCTCAAAAAAGGGAGTGGGAGCGGCGAAGAGTTAT
TGAGCAAAAATTACCACTTGGAGAACGAAGTGGCAAGGCTCAAGAAAGGGAGCGGCAGCGGGGAGGAGCT
CTTATCGAAGAACTACCACTTAGAGAATGAAGTCGCCCGCTTGAAGAAAGGCTCGGGGAGCGGGGAAGAG
CTCTTGAGCAAGAACTACCACTTGGAAAATGAGGTGGCGCGCTTGAAGAAAGGGAGCGGGAGCGGGGAAG
AGTTACTATCTAAGAATTATCATCTCGAGAACGAGGTGGCTCGACTAAAGAAGGGCTCCGGCAGTGGGGA
GGAACTCCTGTCGAAGAACTATCATCTTGAAAATGAGGTTGCAAGACTTAAAAAGGGGTCCGGATCAGGT
GAGGAACTACTCAGTAAGAATTACCACCTGGAAAACGAAGTTGCACGTTTGAAGAAAGGATCAGGATCAG
GCGAAGAACTGCTCTCAAAAGATTATCATTTGGAAAATGAGGTTGCACGTTTAAAAAAGGGAAGTGGCAG
TGGTGAGGAACTTCTGTCGAAAAATTATCATCTCGAGAATGAAGTAGCCCGACTTAAAAAGGGTTCTGGC
TCGGGTCAGCGGCCGCACCGGTACCCCGCGGAAAGCGGTAGCAAAGGAGAAGAACTT
