>Addgene plasmid #61058 | pcDNA4TO-24xGCN4_v4-sfGFP | addgene partial sequence | sequence record 99905 | BGH-rev 5'-TAGAAGGCACAGTCGAGG-3'
GCTGAAGTCAAGTTTGAAGGTGATACCCTTGTTAATCGTATCGAGTTAAAGGGTATTGATTTTAAAGAAG
ATGGAAACATTCTTGGACACAAACTCGAGTACAACTTTAACTCACACAATGTATACATCACGGCAGACAA
ACAAAAGAATGGAATCAAAGCTAACTTCAAAATTCGCCACAACGTTGAAGATGGTTCCGTTCAACTAGCA
GACCATTATCAACAAAATACTCCAATTGGCGATGGCCCTGTCCTTTTACCAGACAACCATTACCTGTCGA
CACAATCTGTCCTTTCGAAAGATCCCAACGAAAAGCGTGACCACATGGTCCTTCTTGAGTTTGTAACTGC
TGCTGGGATTACACATGGCATGGATGAGCTCTACAAAGGTTAAACCGGTTGTACAGGTACCGGATCCTAA
GGTACCTAATTGCCTAGAAAGGAGCAGACGATATGGCGTCGCTCCCTGCAGGTCGACTCTAGAAACCAGC
AGAGCATATGGGCTCGCTGGCTGCAGTATTCCCGGGTTCATTAGATCCTAAGGTACCTAATTGCCTAGAA
AGGAGCAGACGATATGGCGTCGCTCCCTGCAGGTCGACTCTAGAAACCAGCAGAGCATATGGGCTCGCTG
GCTGCAGTATTCCCGGGTTCATTAGATCCTAAGGTACCTAATTGCCTAGAAAGGAGCAGACGATATGGCG
TCGCTCCCTGCAGGTCGACTCTAGAAACCAGCAGAGCATATGGGCTCGCTGGCTGCAGTATTCCCGGGTT
CATTAGATCCTAAGGTACCTAATTGCCTAGAAAGGAGCAGACGATATGGCGTCGCTCCCTGCAGGTCGAC
TCTAGAAACCAGCAGAGCATATGGGCTCGCTGGCTGCAGTATTCCCGGGTTCATTAGATCTCGCGAAGGG
CGAATTCACGAGGCGCGCCCGGATCGCGATCGCAATCTTAATTAACTCGAGTCTAG
